Addgene plasmid #128374: pPEE34
Purpose: (Empty Backbone) Complementation in Cryptococcus neoformans. Targets DNA constructs to a Safe Haven Site 5, a small gene-free region. Contains the NEO resistance marker
Depositing lab: James Fraser. Depositing organization: University of Queensland. Publication: amdS as a dominant recyclable marker in Cryptococcus neoformans. Erpf PE, Stephenson CJ, Fraser JA. Fungal Genet Biol. 2019 Jun 17;131:103241. doi: 10.1016/j.fgb.2019.103241. PubMed 31220607.
Backbone
  Vector backbone: pBlueScript II SK(-)
  Backbone manufacturer: Stratagene
  Vector type: Unspecified
  Selectable markers: Neomycin (select with G418)
Growth in bacteria
  Bacterial resistance: Ampicillin, 100 μg/mL
  Growth temperature: 37°C
  Growth strain: DH5alpha
  Copy number: High Copy
Gene/Insert
  Gene/Insert name: Neomycin (NEO)
  Species: Synthetic
  Promoter: ACT1
  Cloning method: Gibson Cloning
Terms and licenses: Academic/Nonprofit Terms; Industry Terms: Not Available to Industry
Depositor comments: Contains the Safe Haven Site 5 sequence (CNAG_05670 - CNAG_05671) in the backbone of pBluescript II SK- to enable integration into the C. neoformans genome via homologous recombination, in addition to a linker sequence containing multiple rare-cutting restriction enzyme cut sites to facilitate linearization prior to biolistic transformation. Importantly, as the Safe Haven and marker fragments were inserted into the pBluescript II SK- backbone in place of the f1 origin of replication, each plasmid still retains the original multicloning site and blue/white screening capabilities. Linearization of the safe haven constructs is made possible by the inclusion of a linker containing cut sites for three rare cutting restriction enzymes, BaeI, AscI and PacI. To use the vectors, the gene of interest is subcloned into the standard pBluescript II SK- multicloning site.
How to cite: pPEE34 was a gift from James Fraser (Addgene plasmid # 128374 ; http://n2t.net/addgene:128374 ; RRID:Addgene_128374)
