[The description below was written by a language model from this plasmid's Addgene catalogue record and pLannotate feature annotations shown in this document.]
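Description:
pPEE34 is an empty-backbone integrating vector for genetic complementation in the pathogenic yeast Cryptococcus neoformans, built on pBluescript II SK(-). In E. coli it is maintained at high copy through the ColE1/pUC-type origin and selected with ampicillin via the bla gene and its native promoter. The Cryptococcus-specific elements were assembled by Gibson cloning in place of the f1 phage origin, which is consistent with the feature table showing only short residual f1/M13 origin fragments flanking the inserted region.

The inserted region carries two functional parts. The first is a NEO marker, a neomycin phosphotransferase coding sequence recorded as driven by the ACT1 promoter, which confers G418 resistance on fungal transformants. The promoter itself is not annotated in the feature table, nor is any terminator. The second is the Safe Haven Site 5 sequence, a small gene-free intergenic region between CNAG_05670 and CNAG_05671, which directs homologous recombination to a genomic location where integration should not disrupt any gene. This targeting sequence is also unannotated by the automated feature call. A linker with sites for the rare cutters BaeI, AscI and PacI allows the plasmid to be linearized before biolistic transformation.

Because the additions sit outside the lac region, the original pBluescript multiple cloning site is retained, along with the lac promoter and operator, lacZα blue/white screening and the flanking T3 and T7 promoters. A gene of interest is subcloned into this site, and the construct is then integrated at the safe haven, typically to complement a mutant strain.
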