Features (pLannotate 1.2.2; 14 found; start..end, strand, type, name):
    751..767     -  rep_origin     f1 ori (fragment): f1 bacteriophage origin of replication; arrow indicates direction of (+) strand synthesis
    794..898     +  promoter       AmpR promoter: bla
    899..1759    +  CDS            AmpR: β-lactamase; bla; confers resistance to ampicillin, carbenicillin, and related antibiotics
   1930..2518    +  rep_origin     ori: high-copy-number ColE1/pMB1/pBR322/pUC origin of replication
   2701..2793    +  CDS            lacI (fragment): lac repressor; lacI; The lac repressor binds to the lac operator to inhibit transcription in E. coli. This inhibition can be relieved by adding lactose or isopropyl-β-D-thiogalactopyranoside (IPTG).
   2806..2827    +  protein_bind   CAP binding site: CAP binding activates transcription in the presence of cAMP. E. coli catabolite activator protein
   2842..2872    +  promoter       lac promoter: promoter for the E. coli lac operon
   2880..2896    +  protein_bind   lac operator: The lac repressor binds to the lac operator to inhibit transcription in E. coli. This inhibition can be relieved by adding lactose or isopropyl-β-D-thiogalactopyranoside (IPTG). lac repressor encoded by lacI
   2941..2959    +  promoter       T3 promoter: promoter for bacteriophage T3 RNA polymerase
   2972..3079    +  misc_feature   MCS: pBluescript multiple cloning site
   3088..3106    -  promoter       T7 promoter: promoter for bacteriophage T7 RNA polymerase
   3114..3269    +  CDS            lacZα (fragment): LacZα fragment of β-galactosidase; lacZ fragment
   3273..3404    -  rep_origin     M13 ori (fragment): M13 bacteriophage origin of replication; arrow indicates direction of (+) strand synthesis
   4243..5034    +  CDS            neo: KKA2_KLEPN - Also known as kan, nptII. Experimental evidence at protein level: Swiss-Prot protein existence level 1. Resistance to kanamycin, neomycin, paromomycin, ribostamycin, butirosin and gentamicin B. From Klebsiella pneumoniae.
>Addgene plasmid #128374 | pPEE34 | addgene full sequence | sequence record 254066 | Addgene NGS Result
CTGAAAACATGCACTGTAAAATGATAAATGCAATCGATGTTGTTTGTATAGGTAGAAAAACAGGATCAAA
AGGGGGGTACATCCTTTTCTGTGGATACCAGTACATGCACATCCATAGACCATCTGCCATTCTCTTTTGC
TGTGATTCATTGAAGTCCAGTGCCACCCCCAAATCAAGCTATTCTTGCACCGTCTATCCATTTACATTTC
CAGCCATGGTGAACACACCTTTCCAAGGTCTGTTACAATGGGAAGAGAAACAAACAGGAACCCATAGAAA
GAAGGAAGGTGCCACAAGGGTCATGACAGGGTCCATTGCCACACTTCAGCAGCAATTGGCAGCCCTATGC
ATGAGAATAAAAATAATAAAATATCATGCATAGGACAAAGGCTGGACAGAGCCCAATGTCACATTTCAGC
ATCAGACTGGACAAAGCCTGGTGCCATGTTTCAGCATCAAGCTAGACAAAGCCTAATGCTGCATTTCAGC
ACCAATTTTCACCTGCCAACATCATCCCATGCATGGGAATAAATCCTACCATGTGGTGAGAACAAGTGGT
GGTGAGGGCTCTGCACTTACACAGGAATATCAGCAATCCCAGCGAACAGGTATGATACTTCTTCTGTTCC
ACCCTATTTGTCATGAGCCTACATGAAGTAGAAGAAATAAGAGATCATAGGAGGGAGTTATGTAATGAAG
GGAAGCAAGATTGTTTCAGATAAGGAGGTCCAGCTGGAGTACTTTGTGAAGCCGCTACAGGGCGCGTCAG
GTGGCACTTTTCGGGGAAATGTGCGCGGAACCCCTATTTGTTTATTTTTCTAAATACATTCAAATATGTA
TCCGCTCATGAGACAATAACCCTGATAAATGCTTCAATAATATTGAAAAAGGAAGAGTATGAGTATTCAA
CATTTCCGTGTCGCCCTTATTCCCTTTTTTGCGGCATTTTGCCTTCCTGTTTTTGCTCACCCAGAAACGC
TGGTGAAAGTAAAAGATGCTGAAGATCAGTTGGGTGCACGAGTGGGTTACATCGAACTGGATCTCAACAG
CGGTAAGATCCTTGAGAGTTTTCGCCCCGAAGAACGTTTTCCAATGATGAGCACTTTTAAAGTTCTGCTA
TGTGGCGCGGTATTATCCCGTATTGACGCCGGGCAAGAGCAACTCGGTCGCCGCATACACTATTCTCAGA
ATGACTTGGTTGAGTACTCACCAGTCACAGAAAAGCATCTTACGGATGGCATGACAGTAAGAGAATTATG
CAGTGCTGCCATAACCATGAGTGATAACACTGCGGCCAACTTACTTCTGACAACGATCGGAGGACCGAAG
GAGCTAACCGCTTTTTTGCACAACATGGGGGATCATGTAACTCGCCTTGATCGTTGGGAACCGGAGCTGA
ATGAAGCCATACCAAACGACGAGCGTGACACCACGATGCCTGTAGCAATGGCAACAACGTTGCGCAAACT
ATTAACTGGCGAACTACTTACTCTAGCTTCCCGGCAACAATTAATAGACTGGATGGAGGCGGATAAAGTT
GCAGGACCACTTCTGCGCTCGGCCCTTCCGGCTGGCTGGTTTATTGCTGATAAATCTGGAGCCGGTGAGC
GTGGGTCTCGCGGTATCATTGCAGCACTGGGGCCAGATGGTAAGCCCTCCCGTATCGTAGTTATCTACAC
GACGGGGAGTCAGGCAACTATGGATGAACGAAATAGACAGATCGCTGAGATAGGTGCCTCACTGATTAAG
CATTGGTAACTGTCAGACCAAGTTTACTCATATATACTTTAGATTGATTTAAAACTTCATTTTTAATTTA
AAAGGATCTAGGTGAAGATCCTTTTTGATAATCTCATGACCAAAATCCCTTAACGTGAGTTTTCGTTCCA
CTGAGCGTCAGACCCCGTAGAAAAGATCAAAGGATCTTCTTGAGATCCTTTTTTTCTGCGCGTAATCTGC
TGCTTGCAAACAAAAAAACCACCGCTACCAGCGGTGGTTTGTTTGCCGGATCAAGAGCTACCAACTCTTT
TTCCGAAGGTAACTGGCTTCAGCAGAGCGCAGATACCAAATACTGTTCTTCTAGTGTAGCCGTAGTTAGG
CCACCACTTCAAGAACTCTGTAGCACCGCCTACATACCTCGCTCTGCTAATCCTGTTACCAGTGGCTGCT
GCCAGTGGCGATAAGTCGTGTCTTACCGGGTTGGACTCAAGACGATAGTTACCGGATAAGGCGCAGCGGT
CGGGCTGAACGGGGGGTTCGTGCACACAGCCCAGCTTGGAGCGAACGACCTACACCGAACTGAGATACCT
ACAGCGTGAGCTATGAGAAAGCGCCACGCTTCCCGAAGGGAGAAAGGCGGACAGGTATCCGGTAAGCGGC
AGGGTCGGAACAGGAGAGCGCACGAGGGAGCTTCCAGGGGGAAACGCCTGGTATCTTTATAGTCCTGTCG
GGTTTCGCCACCTCTGACTTGAGCGTCGATTTTTGTGATGCTCGTCAGGGGGGCGGAGCCTATGGAAAAA
CGCCAGCAACGCGGCCTTTTTACGGTTCCTGGCCTTTTGCTGGCCTTTTGCTCACATGTTCTTTCCTGCG
TTATCCCCTGATTCTGTGGATAACCGTATTACCGCCTTTGAGTGAGCTGATACCGCTCGCCGCAGCCGAA
CGACCGAGCGCAGCGAGTCAGTGAGCGAGGAAGCGGAAGAGCGCCCAATACGCAAACCGCCTCTCCCCGC
GCGTTGGCCGATTCATTAATGCAGCTGGCACGACAGGTTTCCCGACTGGAAAGCGGGCAGTGAGCGCAAC
GCAATTAATGTGAGTTAGCTCACTCATTAGGCACCCCAGGCTTTACACTTTATGCTTCCGGCTCGTATGT
TGTGTGGAATTGTGAGCGGATAACAATTTCACACAGGAAACAGCTATGACCATGATTACGCCAAGCGCGC
AATTAACCCTCACTAAAGGGAACAAAAGCTGGAGCTCCACCGCGGTGGCGGCCGCTCTAGAACTAGTGGA
TCCCCCGGGCTGCAGGAATTCGATATCAAGCTTATCGATACCGTCGACCTCGAGGGGGGGCCCGGTACCC
AATTCGCCCTATAGTGAGTCGTATTACGCGCGCTCACTGGCCGTCGTTTTACAACGTCGTGACTGGGAAA
ACCCTGGCGTTACCCAACTTAATCGCCTTGCAGCACATCCCCCTTTCGCCAGCTGGCGTAATAGCGAAGA
GGCCCGCACCGATCGCCCTTCCCAACAGTTGCGCAGCCTGAATGGCGAATGGAAATTGTAAGCGTTAATA
TTTTGTTAAAATTCGCGTTAAATTTTTGTTAAATCAGCTCATTTTTTTAACCAATAGGCCGAAATCGGCA
AAATCCCTTATAAATCAAAAGAATAGACCGAGATAGGGTTGAGTCCATGGCTGCGAGGATGTGAGCTGGA
GAGCGGCGCACGGGAAGGGGAGGACTCACATAAGCATGCAGGATTCGAGTGGCATGGTGTGCACTGAGTG
TATGGTTGTCGGAGGAGAGGATGATGGTAACAACAATAGCAGCAACGTCACTCGACGCGCGTCCGGTGTG
CCACACGGGGTAACGCCGAGTCGCCGTCAGGGTCGCCGAGACCACTCTCACAGCGTCACCGTTGGCACCA
GCTCAGCTTACAGCTTCTATCCTCCGCCAGCATCCACATACATCCCCTATACCGCATCCCCCACCCACTG
CCCAAGGTGAGTCATCTTCCCGCCCCCTTCCCTTGCCCGCCACTCAGTCCTCCATCCTCCACTAATCCAC
CTTATCGCACCCACCGCCTATCGCACATCCGAGCACAATGCTGGGCCTGCCAGGGGCTGCTAGATGGTGC
TCTCCCCACGCTGATCTGCATGCCGGCCATTGGATCATGGGTGCTAGGTGCTGGGTGCTGGATGTTGGAT
GCTGGATGCTGGGTGCACGCTTGGTCATTTCCTTCCAGGATTGACGGTCGCCGAGAGGACGACGTGGCGT
TCGACAACGAGGGCCGATAGCACCGCATCGCCTCGACCTGCATCCATCTCGCCTTGTCCTTTTGGTGCAA
CAATCCATCCGTGCTGGTGCCACACGCATAGCTGGAAGAGATGGATGTGCGTTGAACAGAGCTGCCGTCA
GGACTTTTTGGTGCACGGACCCTATTGTCCTCCCCAATCTTCACCGCGTCTCCTAATATGCAGCCTCTTT
GCTAATTGTCTTTTTCCATTAGTAAACTCGCCCAACATGTCTATGATTGAACAAGATGGATTGCACGCAG
GTTCTCCGGCCGCTTGGGTGGAGAGGCTATTCGGCTATGACTGGGCACAACAGACAATCGGCTGCTCTGA
TGCCGCCGTGTTCCGGCTGTCAGCGCAGGGGCGCCCGGTTCTTTTTGTCAAGACCGACCTGTCCGGTGCC
CTGAATGAACTGCAGGACGAGGCAGCGCGGCTATCGTGGCTGGCCACGACGGGCGTTCCTTGCGCAGCTG
TGCTCGACGTTGTCACTGAAGCGGGAAGGGACTGGCTGCTATTGGGCGAAGTGCCGGGGCAGGATCTCCT
GTCATCCCACCTTGCTCCTGCCGAGAAAGTATCCATCATGGCTGATGCAATGCGGCGGCTGCATACGCTT
GATCCGGCTACCTGCCCATTCGACCACCAAGCGAAACATCGCATCGAGCGAGCACGTACTCGGATGGAAG
CCGGTCTTGTCGATCAGGATGATCTGGACGAAGAGCATCAGGGGCTCGCGCCAGCCGAACTGTTCGCCAG
GCTCAAGGCGCGCATGCCCGACGGCGAGGATCTCGTCGTGACCCATGGCGATGCCTGCTTGCCGAATATC
ATGGTGGAAAATGGCCGCTTTTCTGGATTCATCGACTGTGGCCGGCTGGGTGTGGCGGACCGCTATCAGG
ACATAGCGTTGGCTACCCGTGATATTGCTGAAGAGCTTGGCGGCGAATGGGCTGACCGCTTCCTCGTGCT
TTACGGTATCGCCGCTCCCGATTCGCAGCGCATCGCCTTCTATCGCCTTCTTGACGAGTTCTTCTGAGTG
AAGGCGGTAAGGGGTTAATTTTCCTTAGAGGGTGTATATATACATATTAGAGAAGTGATACAATTTTAGC
ACACTGCGAATTCGAGACAGACATCGTGTCAATCATCTTTTTTGACATTATATGCCCATTAATCTATCTA
CAGACAACAATACCATCCTTCCCACCCTCAGCAACGCCGTTGAATCCTCAGGATCTTCATGGCTCCTTGT
CTCTGAAACCAGGAAGCTAGTTTCTACATCTCTTCCGTGTTAATACAGATAAACCGGTCCTCAAGCTCCC
AGTACTCACTCTCATCTTACCTTGCACCACCTTCAACATAAACTTACTCCACTAGTATATAAGCTTGCCT
GATCTTCCCAAGTGAATATACCTCTGTCCTATACCATATGCCAACAGACAAGTGTCAAGAGGTATATCAT
ACATATATGTCATGATGCTATGCAGAAGTGACACCCGAAACCTCCACCTCTCTCAGCTGCCGAACCAAAG
TACCTCCACCTCTGATGACTGCAGCTGATCGTCTAAATTCTCTTTGGGTTCTCGACATCTCTCTTCACCC
TTCGGCCTCTTTCCAGCCATCTCTCTGCCTTCCTGTCTCCCTCGAGCTATCTATACATGCTCTGGTCAGC
ATGCTCACCACCTCCTCGGGCCCCATCCGGTACCTGAGTCAGCAGTATGAGAAAGATGAGTAAGCAAGGA
AAACTAGGAAAAGTATATAAACCATAGTTTATAGTTTTCATAGCTTTCCTCAGAAAATCAATACTGTTGT
CTTCTCTTACCTTGTCCCAGTCCCTTTGCCTCTTTCCACCTTCCAGACCTTCCAACATCTAAAAGTCGCA
TCGGTCAGCCATTAGTCTGGCTCCTGTTCCCTTTCAGGCCTCGGCTATTCTGTCCTCATCCTTCCTTCTC
GCCACCCTCTTCGATTGAGCGTCGGGCTTTTACGCTGACCGGCGTGACATCCCTGACAATATATCTCATT
GCTTAGTTAAACTACAGCTTTCTATCTCGTCTCCATTAATTAACACAAGTATCGTGGCGCGCC
